>Addgene plasmid #157217 | pD649-HAsp-LY6G6F-COMP5AP-AviTag-9xHis | depositor full sequence | sequence record 303543 | Full Sequence
TTTCAATATTATTGAAGCATTTATCAGGGTTATTGTCTCATGAGCGGATACATATTTGAATGTATTTAGA
AAAATAAACAAATAGGGGTCAGTGTTACAACCAATTAACCAATTCTGAACATTATCGCGAGCCCATTTAT
ACCTGAATATGGCTCATAACACCCCTTGCTCATGACCAAAATCCCTTAACGTGAGTTACGCGCGCGTCGT
TCCACTGAGCGTCAGACCCCGTAGAAAAGATCAAAGGATCTTCTTGAGATCCTTTTTTTCTGCGCGTAAT
CTGCTGCTTGCAAACAAAAAAACCACCGCTACCAGCGGTGGTTTGTTTGCCGGATCAAGAGCTACCAACT
CTTTTTCCGAAGGTAACTGGCTTCAGCAGAGCGCAGATACCAAATACTGTTCTTCTAGTGTAGCCGTAGT
TAGCCCACCACTTCAAGAACTCTGTAGCACCGCCTACATACCTCGCTCTGCTAATCCTGTTACCAGTGGC
TGCTGCCAGTGGCGATAAGTCGTGTCTTACCGGGTTGGACTCAAGACGATAGTTACCGGATAAGGCGCAG
CGGTCGGGCTGAACGGGGGGTTCGTGCACACAGCCCAGCTTGGAGCGAACGACCTACACCGAACTGAGAT
ACCTACAGCGTGAGCTATGAGAAAGCGCCACGCTTCCCGAAGGGAGAAAGGCGGACAGGTATCCGGTAAG
CGGCAGGGTCGGAACAGGAGAGCGCACGAGGGAGCTTCCAGGGGGAAACGCCTGGTATCTTTATAGTCCT
GTCGGGTTTCGCCACCTCTGACTTGAGCGTCGATTTTTGTGATGCTCGTCAGGGGGGCGGAGCCTATGGA
AAAACGCCAGCAACGCGGCCTTTTTACGGTTCCTGGCCTTTTGCTGGCCTTTTGCTCACATGTTCTTTCC
TGCGTTATCCCCTGATTCTGTGGATAACCGTATTACCGCCTTTGAGTGAGCTGATACCGCTCGCCGCAGC
CGAACGACCGAGCGCAGCGAGTCAGTGAGCGAGGAAGCGGAAGGCGAGAGTAGGGAACTGCCAGGCATCA
AACTAAGCAGAAGGCCCCTGACGGATGGCCTTTTTGCGTTTCTACAAACTCTTTCTGTGTTGTAAAACGA
CGGCCAGTCTTAAGCTCGGGCCCCCTGGGCGGTTCTGATAACGAGTAATCGTTAATCCGCAAATAACGTA
AAAACCCGCTTCGGCGGGTTTTTTTATGGGGGGAGTTTAGGGAAAGAGCATTTGTCAGAATATTTAAGGG
CGCCTGTCACTTTGCTTGATATATGAGAATTATTTAACCTTATAAATGAGAAAAAAGCAACGCACTTTAA
ATAAGATACGTTGCTTTTTCGATTGATGAACACCTATAATTAAACTATTCATCTATTATTTATGATTTTT
TGTATATACAATATTTCTAGTTTGTTAAAGAGAATTAAGAAAATAAATCTCGAAAATAATAAAGGGAAAA
TCAGTTTTTGATATCAAAATTATACATGTCAACGATAATACAAAATATAATACAAACTATAAGATGTTAT
CAGTATTTATTATCATTTAGAATAAATTTTGTGTCGCCCTTAATTGTGAGCGGATAACAATTACGAGCTT
CATGCACAGTGGCGTTGACTCAATATTGGCCATTAGCCATATTATTCATTGGTTATATAGCATAAATCAA
TATTGGCTATTGGCCATTGCATACGTTGTATCTATATCATAATATGTACATTTATATTGGCTCATGTCCA
ATATGACCGCCATGTTGGCATTGATTATTGACTAGTTATTAATAGTAATCAATTACGGGGTCATTAGTTC
ATAGCCCATATATGGAGTTCCGCGTTACATAACTTACGGTAAATGGCCCGCCTGGCTGACCGCCCAACGA
CCCCCGCCCATTGACGTCAATAATGACGTATGTTCCCATAGTAACGCCAATAGGGACTTTCCATTGACGT
CAATGGGTGGAGTATTTACGGTAAACTGCCCACTTGGCAGTACATCAAGTGTATCATATGCCAAGTACGC
CCCCTATTGACGTCAATGACGGTAAATGGCCCGCCTGGCATTATGCCCAGTACATGACCTTATGGGACTT
TCCTACTTGGCAGTACATCTACGTATTAGTCATCGCTATTACCATGGTGATGCGGTTTTGGCAGTACATC
AATGGGCGTGGATAGCGGTTTGACTCACGGGGATTTCCAAGTCTCCACCCCATTGACGTCAATGGGAGTT
TGTTTTGGCACCAAAATCAACGGGACTTTCCAAAATGTCGTAACAACTCCGCCCCATTGACGCAAATGGG
CGGTAGGCGTGTACGGTGGGAGGTCTATATAAGCAGAGCTCGTTTAGTGAACCGTCAGATCGCCTGGAGA
CGCCATCCACGCTGTTTTGACCTCCATAGAAGACACCGGGACCGATCCAGCCTCCGCGGCCGGGAACGGT
GCATTGGAACGCGGATTCCCCGTGCCAAGAGTGACGTAAGTACCGCCTATAGAGTCTATAGGCCCACCCC
CTTGGCTTCGTTAGAACGCGGCTACAATTAATACATAACCTTATGTATCATACACATACGATTTAGGTGA
CACTATAGAATAACATCCACTTTGCCTTTCTCTCCACAGGTGTCCACTCCCAGGTCCAACTGCACCTCGG
TTCTATCGAAAACGCGCCTGCTAGCGCCACCATGAAGACCATCATTGCCCTGAGCTACATCTTCTGCCTG
GTGTTCGCTGCGGCCGCCGCTGATAATATGCAGGCCATCTATGTGGCCCTGGGCGAAGCTGTTGAGCTGC
CTTGTCCTTCTCCTCCTACACTGCACGGCGACGAACACCTGAGCTGGTTTTGTTCTCCTGCCGCCGGAAG
CTTTACCACACTGGTGGCTCAGGTGCAAGTGGGCAGACCTGCTCCTGATCCTGGAAAGCCTGGAAGAGAG
AGCAGACTGAGACTGCTGGGCAACTACTCTCTGTGGCTGGAAGGCAGCAAAGAAGAGGACGCCGGAAGAT
ATTGGTGCGCCGTGCTGGGACAGCACCACAACTACCAGAATTGGCGGGTGTACGACGTGCTGGTGCTGAA
GGGATCTCAGCTGTCTGCCAGAGCCGCCGATGGCTCTCCTTGTAATGTGCTGCTGTGTAGCGTGGTGCCC
TCCAGACGGATGGATAGCGTTACATGGCAAGAAGGCAAGGGCCCCGTTAGAGGCAGAGTGCAGTCTTTTT
GGGGAAGCGAAGCCGCTCTGCTGCTCGTTTGTCCTGGCGAAGGACTGAGCGAGCCTAGAAGCAGACGGCC
CAGAATCATCAGATGCCTGATGACCCACAACAAGGGCGTGTCCTTTAGCCTGGCCGCCTCTATTGATGCC
TCTCCTGCTCTGTGTGCCCCTAGCACAGGATGGGATATGCCTTGGGGCGCGCCGGAAGATCAAGTTGATC
CAAGATTGATTGATGGCAAGGGCGGATCTCTGGAGGTGCTGTTCCAGGGACCAGGCGGAAGCGGCAATCC
CGGCGGCGATCTGGCCCCCCAGATGCTGCGCGAGCTGCAGGAGACCAATGCCGCCCTGCAGGACGTGCGC
GAGCTGCTGCGCCACCGCGTGAAGGAGATCACCTTCCTGAAGAACACCGTGATGGAGTGCGACGCCTGCG
GTATGCAGCCCTCTAGAGGCTCCGGCTCCATCATCCCAGTTGAGGAGGAGAACCCGGACTTCTGGAACCG
CGAGGCAGCCGAGGCCCTGGGTGCCGCCAAGAAGCTGCAGCCTGCACAGACAGCCGCCAAGAACCTCATC
ATCTTCCTGGGCGATGGGATGGGGGTGTCTACGGTGACAGCTGCCAGGATCCTAAAAGGGCAGAAGAAGG
ACAAACTGGGGCCTGAGATACCCCTGGCCATGGACCGCTTCCCATATGTGGCTCTGTCCAAGACATACAA
TGTAGACAAACATGTGCCAGACAGTGGAGCCACAGCCACGGCCTACCTGTGCGGGGTCAAGGGCAACTTC
CAGACCATTGGCTTGAGTGCAGCCGCCCGCTTTAACCAGTGCAACACGACACGCGGCAACGAGGTCATCT
CCGTGATGAATCGGGCCAAGAAAGCAGGGAAGTCAGTGGGAGTGGTAACCACCACACGAGTGCAGCACGC
CTCGCCAGCCGGCACCTACGCCCACACGGTGAACCGCAACTGGTACTCGGACGCCGACGTGCCTGCCTCG
GCCCGCCAGGAGGGGTGCCAGGACATCGCTACGCAGCTCATCTCCAACATGGACATTGACGTGATCCTAG
GTGGAGGCCGAAAGTACATGTTTCGCATGGGAACCCCAGACCCTGAGTACCCAGATGACTACAGCCAAGG
TGGGACCAGGCTGGACGGGAAGAATCTGGTGCAGGAATGGCTGGCGAAGCGCCAGGGTGCCCGGTATGTG
TGGAACCGCACTGAGCTCATGCAGGCTTCCCTGGACCCGTCTGTGACCCATCTCATGGGTCTCTTTGAGC
CTGGAGACATGAAATACGAGATCCACCGAGACTCCACACTGGACCCCTCCCTGATGGAGATGACAGAGGC
TGCCCTGCGCCTGCTGAGCAGGAACCCCCGCGGCTTCTTCCTCTTCGTGGAGGGTGGTCGCATCGACCAT
GGTCATCATGAAAGCAGGGCTTACCGGGCACTGACTGAGACGATCATGTTCGACGACGCCATTGAGAGGG
CGGGCCAGCTCACCAGCGAGGAGGACACGCTGAGCCTCGTCACTGCCGACCACTCCCACGTCTTCTCCTT
CGGAGGCTACCCCCTGCGAGGGAGCTCCATCTTCGGGCTGGCCCCTGGCAAGGCCCGGGACAGGAAGGCC
TACACGGTCCTCCTATACGGAAACGGTCCAGGCTATGTGCTCAAGGACGGCGCCCGGCCGGATGTTACCG
AGAGCGAGAGCGGGAGCCCCGAGTATCGGCAGCAGTCAGCAGTGCCCCTGGACGAAGAGACCCACGCAGG
CGAGGACGTGGCGGTGTTCGCGCGCGGCCCGCAGGCGCACCTGGTTCACGGCGTGCAGGAGCAGACCTTC
ATAGCGCACGTCATGGCCTTCGCCGCCTGCCTGGAGCCCTACACCGCCTGCGACCTGGCGCCCCCCGCCG
GCACCACCGACGCCGCGCACCCGGGTGGCGGAGGACTGAACGACATCTTCGAGGCTCAGAAAATCGAATG
GCACGAACATCACCATCACCATCACCATCACCATTAAGGCCGGCCTGTAGTCACTGGCACAACGCGTTAC
CCGGTAAGCCAATCGGGTATACACGGTCGTCATACTGCAGACAGGGTTCTTCTACTTTGCAAGATAGTCT
TGAGTAGTAAAATAAATAGATAGAGAAAATCAGCCTCGACTGTGCCTTCTAGTTGCCAGCCATCTGTTGT
TTGCCCCTCCCCCGTGCCTTCCTTGACCCTGGAAGGTGCCACTCCCACTGTCCTTTCCTAATAAAATGAG
GAAATTGCATCACAACACTCAACCCTATCTCGGTCTATTCTTTTGATTTATAAGGGATTTTGCCGATTTC
GGCCTATTGGTTAAAAAATGAGCTGATTTAACAAAAATTTAACGCGAATTAATTCTGTGGAATGTGTGTC
AGTTAGGGTGTGGAAAGTCCCCAGGCTCCCCAGCAGGCAGAAGTATGCAAAGCATGCATCTCAATTAGTC
AGCAACCAGGTGTGGAAAGTCCCCAGGCTCCCCAGCAGGCAGAAGTATGCAAAGCATGCATCTCAATTAG
TCAGCAACCATAGTCCCGCCCCTAACTCCGCCCATCCCGCCCCTAACTCCGCCCAGTTCCGCCCATTCTC
CGCCCCATGGCTGACTAATTTTTTTTATTTATGCAGAGGCCGAGGCCGCCTCTGCCTCTGAGCTATTCCA
GAAGTAGTGAGGAGGCTTTTTTGGAGGCCTAGGCTTTTGCAAAAAGCTCCCGGGAGCTTGTATATCCATT
TTCGGATCTGATCAGCACGTGTTGACAATTAATCATCGGCATAGTATATCGGCATAGTATAATACGACAA
GGTGAGGAACTAAACCATGACCGAGTACAAGCCCACGGTGCGCCTCGCCACCCGCGACGACGTCCCCAGG
GCCGTACGCACCCTCGCCGCCGCGTTCGCCGACTACCCCGCCACGCGCCACACCGTCGATCCGGACCGCC
ACATCGAGCGGGTCACCGAGCTGCAAGAACTCTTCCTCACGCGCGTCGGGCTCGACATCGGCAAGGTGTG
GGTCGCGGACGACGGCGCCGCGGTGGCGGTCTGGACCACGCCGGAGAGCGTCGAAGCGGGGGCGGTGTTC
GCCGAGATCGGCCCGCGCATGGCCGAGTTGAGCGGTTCCCGGCTGGCCGCGCAGCAACAGATGGAAGGCC
TCCTGGCGCCGCACCGGCCCAAGGAGCCCGCGTGGTTCCTGGCCACCGTCGGCGTCTCGCCCGACCACCA
GGGCAAGGGTCTGGGCAGCGCCGTCGTGCTCCCCGGAGTGGAGGCGGCCGAGCGCGCCGGGGTGCCCGCC
TTCCTGGAGACATCCGCGCCCCGCAACCTCCCCTTCTACGAGCGGCTCGGCTTCACCGTCACCGCCGACG
TCGAGGTGCCCGAAGGACCGCGCACCTGGTGCATGACCCGCAAGCCCGGTGCCTGACACGTGCTACGAGA
TTTCGATTCCACCGCCGCCTTCTATGAAAGGTTGGGCTTCGGAATCGTTTTCCGGGACGCCGGCTGGATG
ATCCTCCAGCGCGGGGATCTCATGCTGGAGTTCTTCGCCCACCCCAACTTGTTTATTGCAGCTTATAATG
GTTACAAATAAAGCAATAGCATCACAAATTTCACAAATAAAGCATTTTTTTCACTGCATTCTAGTTGTGG
TTTGTCCAAACTCATCAATGTATCTTATCATGTCTGTATACCGTCGACCTCTAGCTAGAGCTTGGCGTAA
TCATGGTCATTACCAATGCTTAATCAGTGAGGCACCTATCTCAGCGATCTGTCTATTTCGTTCATCCATA
GTTGCCTGACTCCCCGTCGTGTAGATAACTACGATACGGGAGGGCTTACCATCTGGCCCCAGCGCTGCGA
TGATACCGCGAGAACCACGCTCACCGGCTCCGGATTTATCAGCAATAAACCAGCCAGCCGGAAGGGCCGA
GCGCAGAAGTGGTCCTGCAACTTTATCCGCCTCCATCCAGTCTATTAATTGTTGCCGGGAAGCTAGAGTA
AGTAGTTCGCCAGTTAATAGTTTGCGCAACGTTGTTGCCATCGCTACAGGCATCGTGGTGTCACGCTCGT
CGTTTGGTATGGCTTCATTCAGCTCCGGTTCCCAACGATCAAGGCGAGTTACATGATCCCCCATGTTGTG
CAAAAAAGCGGTTAGCTCCTTCGGTCCTCCGATCGTTGTCAGAAGTAAGTTGGCCGCAGTGTTATCACTC
ATGGTTATGGCAGCACTGCATAATTCTCTTACTGTCATGCCATCCGTAAGATGCTTTTCTGTGACTGGTG
AGTACTCAACCAAGTCATTCTGAGAATAGTGTATGCGGCGACCGAGTTGCTCTTGCCCGGCGTCAATACG
GGATAATACCGCGCCACATAGCAGAACTTTAAAAGTGCTCATCATTGGAAAACGTTCTTCGGGGCGAAAA
CTCTCAAGGATCTTACCGCTGTTGAGATCCAGTTCGATGTAACCCACTCGTGCACCCAACTGATCTTCAG
CATCTTTTACTTTCACCAGCGTTTCTGGGTGAGCAAAAACAGGAAGGCAAAATGCCGCAAAAAAGGGAAT
AAGGGCGACACGGAAATGTTGAATACTCATATTCTTCCTT
Features (pLannotate 1.2.2; 24 found; start..end, strand, type, name):
    119..143     -  CDS            KanR (fragment): aminoglycoside phosphotransferase; aph(3')-Ia; confers resistance to kanamycin
    254..842     +  rep_origin     ori: high-copy-number ColE1/pMB1/pBR322/pUC origin of replication
   1067..1084    +  terminator     rrnB T2 terminator (fragment): transcription terminator T2 from the E. coli rrnB gene
   1109..1128    -  CDS            lacZα (fragment): LacZα fragment of β-galactosidase; lacZ fragment
   1584..1600    +  protein_bind   lac operator: The lac repressor binds to the lac operator to inhibit transcription in E. coli. This inhibition can be relieved by adding lactose or isopropyl-β-D-thiogalactopyranoside (IPTG). lac repressor encoded by lacI
   1843..2146    +  enhancer       CMV enhancer: human cytomegalovirus immediate early enhancer
   2147..2350    +  promoter       CMV promoter: human cytomegalovirus (CMV) immediate early promoter
   2486..2529    +  intron         CMV intron (fragment): modified intron A from human cytomegalovirus
   2581..2599    +  promoter       SP6 promoter: promoter for bacteriophage SP6 RNA polymerase
   2603..2640    +  CDS            IgH signal sequence (fragment): signal sequence from the mouse immunoglobulin heavy chain variable region
   2719..3405    +  CDS            LY6G6F (fragment): LY66F_HUMAN - Also known as C6orf21, G6F, LY6G6D, NG32. Experimental evidence at protein level: Swiss-Prot protein existence level 1. May play a role in the downstream signal transduction pathways involving GRB2 and GRB7. From Homo sapiens (Human).
   3502..3681    +  CDS            Comp (fragment): COMP_RAT - Experimental evidence at protein level: Swiss-Prot protein existence level 1. May play a role in the structural integrity of cartilage via its interaction with other extracellular matrix proteins such as the collagens and fibronectin. Can mediate the interaction of chondrocytes with the cartilage extracellular matrix through interaction with cell surface integrin receptors. Could play a role in the pathogenesis of osteoarthritis. Potent suppressor of apoptosis in both primary chondrocytes and transformed cells. Suppresses apoptosis by blocking the activation of caspase-3 and by indu
   3669..5121    +  CDS            SEAP (fragment): secreted alkaline phosphatase from human placenta The natural enzyme has a C-terminal transmembrane sequence that is replaced by a GPI anchor.
   5146..5187    +  CDS            AviTag™ (fragment): peptide tag that allows for enzymatic biotinylation
   5191..5214    +  CDS            8xHis: 8xHis affinity tag
   5360..5471    +  polyA_signal   bGH poly(A) signal: bovine growth hormone polyadenylation signal
   5472..5580    +  rep_origin     f1 ori (fragment): f1 bacteriophage origin of replication; arrow indicates direction of (+) strand synthesis
   5594..5923    +  promoter       SV40 promoter: SV40 enhancer and early promoter
   5971..6018    +  promoter       EM7 promoter: synthetic bacterial promoter&nbsp
   6037..6636    +  CDS            PuroR (fragment): puromycin N-acetyltransferase; pac from Streptomyces; confers resistance to puromycin
   6646..6771    +  CDS            ble (fragment): BLE_KLEPN - Experimental evidence at protein level: Swiss-Prot protein existence level 1. Binding protein with a strong affinity to the bleomycin family of antibiotics. Binds to CL990; an antimitotic-antibiotic compound. From Klebsiella pneumoniae.
   6766..6887    +  polyA_signal   SV40 poly(A) signal: SV40 polyadenylation signal
   6940..7800    -  CDS            AmpR: β-lactamase; bla; confers resistance to ampicillin, carbenicillin, and related antibiotics
   7803..89      -  promoter       AmpR promoter (fragment) (across the origin): bla
