[The description below was written by a language model from this plasmid's Addgene catalogue record and pLannotate feature annotations shown in this document.]
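Description:
pD649-HAsp-LY6G6F-COMP5AP-AviTag-9xHis is a mammalian expression plasmid built on the pD649 backbone for producing a secreted, multimerised form of the extracellular domain of human LY6G6F, an immunoglobulin-superfamily cell-surface protein. It is propagated in E. coli as a high-copy plasmid through a ColE1/pUC-type origin and selected with ampicillin via the bla gene. The annotated full sequence (about 7.8 kb) also carries an SV40 early promoter/EM7 promoter cassette driving a puromycin N-acetyltransferase coding sequence followed by an SV40 poly(A) signal, which would allow puromycin selection in mammalian cells. Short kanamycin-resistance, lacZα, ble and f1 ori matches are only fragments and are unlikely to be functional.

Expression is driven by the CMV enhancer and immediate-early promoter, followed by a fragment of CMV intron A. An SP6 promoter sits just upstream of the open reading frame and provides a sequencing primer site. The coding region begins with a signal peptide (named HAsp in the construct, although the software annotates a partial match to an immunoglobulin heavy chain signal sequence) that directs the protein into the secretory pathway. The LY6G6F ectodomain, cloned between retained NotI and AscI sites, is fused at its C terminus to the coiled-coil pentamerisation region of rat cartilage oligomeric matrix protein, human placental alkaline phosphatase, an AviTag for enzymatic biotinylation and a polyhistidine tag, and the transcript ends at a bGH poly(A) signal. Pentamerisation raises avidity for weak receptor-ligand contacts, while the phosphatase gives an enzymatic readout, suiting the protein to use as a soluble probe in extracellular protein-protein interaction screens such as the IgSF interactome study it came from. The depositor notes that some plasmids in this collection may carry an IS4-like transposase insertion upstream of the CMV promoter. No such feature is annotated here.
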