Addgene plasmid #157217: pD649-HAsp-LY6G6F-COMP5AP-AviTag-9xHis
Purpose: Mammalian expression of cell-surface protein extracellular domain fused to COMP5AP-AviTag-9xHis. Protein is secreted from cells.
Depositing lab: Chris Garcia. Depositing organization: Stanford University. Publication: A Human IgSF Cell-Surface Interactome Reveals a Complex Network of Protein-Protein Interactions. Wojtowicz WM, Vielmetter J, Fernandes RA, Siepe DH, Eastman CL, Chisholm GB, Cox S, Klock H, Anderson PW, Rue SM, Miller JJ, Glaser SM, Bragstad ML, Vance J, Lam AW, Lesley SA, Zinn K, Garcia KC. Cell. 2020 Aug 20;182(4):1027-1043.e17. doi: 10.1016/j.cell.2020.07.025. PubMed 32822567.
Backbone
  Vector backbone: pD649
  Backbone size w/o insert (bp): 7153
  Vector type: Mammalian Expression
Growth in bacteria
  Bacterial resistance: Ampicillin, 100 μg/mL
  Growth temperature: 37°C
  Growth strain: DH5alpha
  Copy number: High Copy
Gene/Insert
  Gene/Insert name: LY6G6F (alt name: LY66F)
  Species: H. sapiens (human)
  Insert size (bp): 657
  Entrez Gene: LY6G6F (a.k.a. DADB-127H9.8, C6orf21, G6f, LY6G6D, NG32)
  Promoter: CMV/SP6
  Tag / fusion protein: COMP5AP-AviTag-9xHis (C terminal on backbone)
  Cloning method: Restriction Enzyme; 5′ cloning site GCGGCCGC (not destroyed); 3′ cloning site GGCGCGCC (not destroyed)
  Sequencing primers: 5′ ATTTAGGTGACACTATAG; 3′ CGTCGCACTCCATCACGGTG
Resource information
  A portion of this plasmid was derived from a plasmid made by: synthesis by ThermoFisher
Terms and licenses: Academic/Nonprofit Terms; Industry Terms: Not Available to Industry
Depositor comments: Some plasmids in this collection may have an IS4-like element ISVsa5 family transposase upstream of the CMV promoter.
How to cite: pD649-HAsp-LY6G6F-COMP5AP-AviTag-9xHis was a gift from Chris Garcia (Addgene plasmid # 157217 ; http://n2t.net/addgene:157217 ; RRID:Addgene_157217)
