>Addgene plasmid #157217 | pD649-HAsp-LY6G6F-COMP5AP-AviTag-9xHis | depositor partial sequence | sequence record 303544 | insert (extracellular domain)
GCTGATAATATGCAGGCCATCTATGTGGCCCTGGGCGAAGCTGTTGAGCTGCCTTGTCCTTCTCCTCCTA
CACTGCACGGCGACGAACACCTGAGCTGGTTTTGTTCTCCTGCCGCCGGAAGCTTTACCACACTGGTGGC
TCAGGTGCAAGTGGGCAGACCTGCTCCTGATCCTGGAAAGCCTGGAAGAGAGAGCAGACTGAGACTGCTG
GGCAACTACTCTCTGTGGCTGGAAGGCAGCAAAGAAGAGGACGCCGGAAGATATTGGTGCGCCGTGCTGG
GACAGCACCACAACTACCAGAATTGGCGGGTGTACGACGTGCTGGTGCTGAAGGGATCTCAGCTGTCTGC
CAGAGCCGCCGATGGCTCTCCTTGTAATGTGCTGCTGTGTAGCGTGGTGCCCTCCAGACGGATGGATAGC
GTTACATGGCAAGAAGGCAAGGGCCCCGTTAGAGGCAGAGTGCAGTCTTTTTGGGGAAGCGAAGCCGCTC
TGCTGCTCGTTTGTCCTGGCGAAGGACTGAGCGAGCCTAGAAGCAGACGGCCCAGAATCATCAGATGCCT
GATGACCCACAACAAGGGCGTGTCCTTTAGCCTGGCCGCCTCTATTGATGCCTCTCCTGCTCTGTGTGCC
CCTAGCACAGGATGGGATATGCCTTGG
